>Addgene plasmid #105572 | TRIN-E-shTAF12.364 | addgene full sequence | sequence record 204085 | Addgene NGS Result
CACATTTCCCCGAAAAGTGCCACCTGACGTCTAAGAAACCATTATTATCATGACATTAACCTATAAAAAT
AGGCGTATCACGAGGCCCTTTCGTCTTCAAGAATTAGCTTGGCCATTGCATACGTTGTATCCATATCATA
ATATGTACATTTATATTGGCTCATGTCCAACATTACCGCCATGTTGACATTGATTATTGACTAGTTATTA
ATAGTAATCAATTACGGGGTCATTAGTTCATAGCCCATATATGGAGTTCCGCGTTACATAACTTACGGTA
AATGGCCCGCCTGGCTGACCGCCCAACGACCCCCGCCCATTGACGTCAATAATGACGTATGTTCCCATAG
TAACGCCAATAGGGACTTTCCATTGACGTCAATGGGTGGAGTATTTACGGTAAACTGCCCACTTGGCAGT
ACATCAAGTGTATCATATGCCAAGTACGCCCCCTATTGACGTCAATGACGGTAAATGGCCCGCCTGGCAT
TATGCCCAGTACATGACCTTATGGGACTTTCCTACTTGGCAGTACATCTACGTATTAGTCATCGCTATTA
CCATGGTGATGCGGTTTTGGCAGTACATCAATGGGCGTGGATAGCGGTTTGACTCACGGGGATTTCCAAG
TCTCCACCCCATTGACGTCAATGGGAGTTTGTTTTGGCACCAAAATCAACGGGACTTTCCAAAATGTCGT
AACAACTCCGCCCCATTGACGCAAATGGGCGGTAGGCGTGTACGGTGGGAGGTCTATATAAGCAGAGCTC
AATAAAAGAGCCCACAACCCCTCACTCGGCGCGCCAGTCTTCCGATAGACTGCGTCGCCCGGGTACCCGT
ATTCCCAATAAAGCCTCTTGCTGTTTGCATCCGAATCGTGGTCTCGCTGTTCCTTGGGAGGGTCTCCTCT
GAGTGATTGACTACCCACGACGGGGGTCTTTCATTTGGGGGCTCGTCCGGGATTTGGAGACCCCTGCCCA
GGGACCACCGACCCACCACCGGGAGGTAAGCTGGCCAGCAACTTATCTGTGTCTGTCCGATTGTCTAGTG
TCTATGTTTGATGTTATGCGCCTGCGTCTGTACTAGTTAGCTAACTAGCTCTGTATCTGGCGGACCCGTG
GTGGAACTGACGAGTTCTGAACACCCGGCCGCAACCCTGGGAGACGTCCCAGGGACTTTGGGGGCCGTTT
TTGTGGCCCGACCTGAGGAAGGGAGTCGATGTGGAATCCGACCCCGTCAGGATATGTGGTTCTGGTAGGA
GACGAGAACCTAAAACAGTTCCCGCCTCCGTCTGAATTTTTGCTTTCGGTTTGGAACCGAAGCCGCGCGT
CTTGTCTGCTGCAGCGCTGCAGCATCGTTCTGTGTTGTCTCTGTCTGACTGTGTTTCTGTATTTGTCTGA
AAATTAGGGCCAGACTGTTACCACTCCCTTAAGTTTGACCTTAGGTCACTGGAAAGATGTCGAGCGGATC
GCTCACAACCAGTCGGTAGATGTCAAGAAGAGACGTTGGGTTACCTTCTGCTCTGCAGAATGGCCAACCT
TTAACGTCGGATGGCCGCGAGACGGCACCTTTAACCGAGACCTCATCACCCAGGTTAAGATCAAGGTCTT
TTCACCTGGCCCGCATGGACACCCAGACCAGGTCCCCTACATCGTGACCTGGGAAGCCTTGGCTTTTGAC
CCCCCTCCCTGGGTCAAGCCCTTTGTACACCCTAAGCCTCCGCCTCCTCTTCCTCCATCCGCCCCGTCTC
TCCCCCTTGAACCTCCTCGTTCGACCCCGCCTCGATCCTCCCTTTATCCAGCCCTCACTCCTTCTCTAGG
CGCCGGAATTGAAGATCTGGGGGATCGATCCTCTAGAGCATCGAGTTTACCACTCCCTATCAGTGATAGA
GAAAAGTGAAAGTCGAGTTTACCACTCCCTATCAGTGATAGAGAAAAGTGAAAGTCGAGTTTACCACTCC
CTATCAGTGATAGAGAAAAGTGAAAGTCGAGTTTACCACTCCCTATCAGTGATAGAGAAAAGTGAAAGTC
GAGTTTACCACTCCCTATCAGTGATAGAGAAAAGTGAAAGTCGAGTTTACCACTCCCTATCAGTGATAGA
GAAAAGTGAAAGTCGAGTTTACCACTCCCTATCAGTGATAGAGAAAAGTGAAAGTCGAGCTCGGTACCCG
GGTCGAGGTAGGCGTGTACGGTGGGAGGCCTATATAAGCAGAGCTCGTTTAGTGAACCGTCAGATCGCCT
GGAGACGCCATCCACGCTGTTTTGACCTCCATAGAAGACACCGGGACCGATCCAGCCTCTCGACGGATCC
ACCATGGCCTCCTCCGAGAACGTCATCACCGAGTTCATGCGCTTCAAGGTGCGCATGGAGGGCACCGTGA
ACGGCCACGAGTTCGAGATCGAGGGCGAGGGCGAGGGCCGCCCCTACGAGGGCCACAACACCGTGAAGCT
GAAGGTGACCAAGGGCGGCCCCCTGCCCTTCGCCTGGGACATCCTGTCCCCCCAGTTCCAGTACGGCTCC
AAGGTGTACGTGAAGCACCCCGCCGACATCCCCGACTACAAGAAGCTGTCCTTCCCCGAGGGCTTCAAGT
GGGAGCGCGTGATGAACTTCGAGGACGGCGGCGTGGCGACCGTGACCCAGGACTCCTCCCTGCAGGACGG
CTGCTTCATCTACAAGGTGAAGTTCATCGGCGTGAACTTCCCCTCCGACGGCCCCGTGATGCAGAAGAAG
ACCATGGGCTGGGAGGCCTCCACCGAGCGCCTGTACCCCCGCGACGGCGTGCTGAAGGGCGAGACCCACA
AGGCCCTGAAGCTGAAGGACGGCGGCCACTACCTGGTGGAGTTCAAGTCCATCTACATGGCCAAGAAGCC
CGTGCAGCTGCCCGGCTACTACTACGTGGACGCCAAGCTGGACATCACCTCCCACAACGAGGACTACACC
ATCGTGGAGCAGTACGAGCGCACCGAGGGCCGCCACCACCTGTTCCTGTAGCGGCCGCGACTCTAGAATT
TACTAGTCATATGATAAGATCTCTCGACTAGGGATAACAGGGTAATTGTTTGAATGAGGCTTCAGTACTT
TACAGAATCGTTGCCTGCACATCTTGGAAACACTTGCTGGGATTACTTCTTCAGGTTAACCCAACAGAAG
GCTCGAGAAGGTATATTGCTGTTGACAGTGAGCGACAGGTATTGACCAAGAAGAAATAGTGAAGCCACAG
ATGTATTTCTTCTTGGTCAATACCTGGTGCCTACTGCCTCGGACTTCAAGGGGCTAGAATTCGAGCAATT
ATCTTGTTTACTAAAACTGAATACCTTGCTATCTCTTTGATACATTTTTACAAAGCTGAATTAAAATGGT
ATAAATTAAATCACTTTTTTCAATTCTAGCAATTCTACCGGGTAGGGGAGGCGCTTTTCCCAAGGCAGTC
TGGAGCATGCGCTTTAGCAGCCCCGCTGGGCACTTGGCGCTACACAAGTGGCCTCTGGCCTCGCACACAT
TCCACATCCACCGGTAGGCGCCAACCGGCTCCGTTCTTTGGTGGCCCCTTCGCGCCACCTTCTACTCCTC
CCCTAGTCAGGAAGTTCCCCCCCGCCCCGCAGCTCGCGTCGTGCAGGACGTGACAAATGGAAGTAGCACG
TCTCACTAGTCTCGTGCAGATGGACAGCACCGCTGAGCAATGGAAGCGGGTAGGCCTTTGGGGCAGCGGC
CAATAGCAGCTTTGCTCCTTCGCTTTCTGGGCTCAGAGGCTGGGAAGGGGTGGGTCCGGGGGCGGGCTCA
GGGGCGGGCTCAGGGGCGGGGCGGGCGCCCGAAGGTCCTCCGGAGGCCCGGCATTCTGCACGCTTCAAAA
GCGCACGTCTGCCGCGCTGTTCTCCTCTTCCTCATCTCCGGGCCTTTCGACCTGCAGCCCAAGCTTCCAC
CATGGTGAGCAAGGGCGAGGAGCTGTTCACCGGGGTGGTGCCCATCCTGGTCGAGCTGGACGGCGACGTA
AACGGCCACAAGTTCAGCGTGTCCGGCGAGGGCGAGGGCGATGCCACCTACGGCAAGCTGACCCTGAAGC
TGATCTGCACCACCGGCAAGCTGCCCGTGCCCTGGCCCACCCTCGTGACCACCCTGGGCTACGGCCTGCA
GTGCTTCGCCCGCTACCCCGACCACATGAAGCAGCACGACTTCTTCAAGTCCGCCATGCCCGAAGGCTAC
GTCCAGGAGCGCACCATCTTCTTCAAGGACGACGGCAACTACAAGACCCGCGCCGAGGTGAAGTTCGAGG
GCGACACCCTGGTGAACCGCATCGAGCTGAAGGGCATCGACTTCAAGGAGGACGGCAACATCCTGGGGCA
CAAGCTGGAGTACAACTACAACAGCCACAACGTCTATATCACCGCCGACAAGCAGAAGAACGGCATCAAG
GCCAACTTCAAGATCCGCCACAACATCGAGGACGGCGGCGTGCAGCTCGCCGACCACTACCAGCAGAACA
CCCCCATCGGCGACGGCCCCGTGCTGCTGCCCGACAACCACTACCTGAGCTACCAGTCCGCCCTGAGCAA
AGACCCCAACGAGAAGCGCGATCACATGGTCCTGCTGGAGTTCGTGACCGCCGCCGGGATCACTCTCGGC
ATGGACGAGCTGTACAAGTAAGAATTGTTCAATTCCGCCCCTCTCCCCCCCCCCCCTCTCCCTCCCCCCC
CCCTAACGTTACTGGCCGAAGCCGCTTGGAATAAGGCCGGTGTGCGTTTGTCTATATGTTATTTTCCACC
ATATTGCCGTCTTTTGGCAATGTGAGGGCCCGGAAACCTGGCCCTGTCTTCTTGACGAGCATTCCTAGGG
GTCTTTCCCCTCTCGCCAAAGGAATGCAAGGTCTGTTGAATGTCGTGAAGGAAGCAGTTCCTCTGGAAGC
TTCTTGAAGACAAACAACGTCTGTAGCGACCCTTTGCAGGCAGCGGAACCCCCCACCTGGCGACAGGTGC
CTCTGCGGCCAAAAGCCACGTGTATAAGATACACCTGCAAAGGCGGCACAACCCCAGTGCCACGTTGTGA
GTTGGATAGTTGTGGAAAGAGTCAAATGGCTCTCCTCAAGCGTATTCAACAAGGGGCTGAAGGATGCCCA
GAAGGTACCCCATTGTATGGGATCTGATCTGGGGCCTCGGTGCACATGCTTTACATGTGTTTAGTCGAGG
TTAAAAAAACGTCTAGGCCCCCCGAACCACGGGGACGTGGTTTTCCTTTGAAAAACACGATGATAAGCTT
ACCGGTCCACCATGATTGAACAAGATGGATTGCACGCAGGTTCTCCGGCCGCTTGGGTGGAGAGGCTATT
CGGCTATGACTGGGCACAACAGACAATCGGCTGCTCTGATGCCGCCGTGTTCCGGCTGTCAGCGCAGGGG
CGCCCGGTTCTTTTTGTCAAGACCGACCTGTCCGGTGCCCTGAATGAACTGCAAGACGAGGCAGCGCGGC
TATCGTGGCTGGCCACGACGGGCGTTCCTTGCGCAGCTGTGCTCGACGTTGTCACTGAAGCGGGAAGGGA
CTGGCTGCTATTGGGCGAAGTGCCGGGGCAGGATCTCCTGTCATCTCACCTTGCTCCTGCCGAGAAAGTA
TCCATCATGGCTGATGCAATGCGGCGGCTGCATACGCTTGATCCGGCTACCTGCCCATTCGACCACCAAG
CGAAACATCGCATCGAGCGAGCACGTACTCGGATGGAAGCCGGTCTTGTCGATCAGGATGATCTGGACGA
AGAGCATCAGGGGCTCGCGCCAGCCGAACTGTTCGCCAGGCTCAAGGCGAGCATGCCCGACGGCGAGGAT
CTCGTCGTGACCCATGGCGATGCCTGCTTGCCGAATATCATGGTGGAAAATGGCCGCTTTTCTGGATTCA
TCGACTGTGGCCGGCTGGGTGTGGCGGACCGCTATCAGGACATAGCGTTGGCTACCCGTGATATTGCTGA
AGAGCTTGGCGGCGAATGGGCTGACCGCTTCCTCGTGCTTTACGGTATCGCCGCTCCCGATTCGCAGCGC
ATCGCCTTCTATCGCCTTCTTGACGAGTTCTTCTGATGTACGATGCATCGATACCGTCGAGATATCAGTG
GTCCAGGCTCTAGTTTTGACTCAACAATATCACCAGCTGAAGCCTATAGAGTACGAGCCATAGATAAAAT
AAAAGATTTTATTTAGTCTCCAGAAAAAGGGGGGAATGAAAGACCCCACCTGTAGGTTTGGCAAGCTAGC
TTAAGTAACGCCATTTTGCAAGGCATGGAAAAATACATAACTGAGAATAGAGAAGTTCAGATCAAGGTCA
GGAACAGATGGAACAGGGTCGACCCTAGAGAACCATCAGATGTTTCCAGGGTGCCCCAAGGACCTGAAAT
GACCCTGTGCCTTATTTGAACTAACCAATCAGTTCGCTTCTCGCTTCTGTTCGCGCGCTTCTGCTCCCCG
AGCTCAATAAAAGAGCCCACAACCCCTCACTCGGGGCGCCAGTCCTCCGATTGACTGAGTCGCCCGGGTA
CCCGTGTATCCAATAAACCCTCTTGCAGTTGCATCCGACTTGTGGTCTCGCTGTTCCTTGGGAGGGTCTC
CTCTGAGTGATTGACTACCCGTCAGCGGGGGTCTTTCATTTGGGGGCTCGTCCGGGATCGGGAGACCCCT
GCCCAGGGACCACCGACCCACCACCGGGAGGTAAGCTGGCTGCCTCGCGCGTTTCGGTGATGACGGTGAA
AACCTCTGACACATGCAGCTCCCGGAGACGGTCACAGCTTGTCTGTAAGCGGATGCCGGGAGCAGACAAG
CCCGTCAGGGCGCGTCAGCGGGTGTTGGCGGGTGTCGGGGCGCAGCCATGACCCAGTCACGTAGCGATAG
CGGAGTGTAGATCCGGCTGTGGAATGTGTGTCAGTTAGGGTGTGGAAAGTCCCCAGGCTCCCCAGCAGGC
AGAAGTATGCAAAGCATGCATCTCAATTAGTCAGCAACCAGGTGTGGAAAGTCCCCAGGCTCCCCAGCAG
GCAGAAGTATGCAAAGCATGCATCTCAATTAGTCAGCAACCATAGTCCCGCCCCTAACTCCGCCCATCCC
GCCCCTAACTCCGCCCAGTTCCGCCCATTCTCCGCCCCATGGCTGACTAATTTTTTTTATTTATGCAGAG
GCCGAGGCCGCCTCGGCCTCTGAGCTATTCCAGAAGTAGTGAGGAGGCTTTTTTGGAGGCCTAGGCTTTT
GCAAAAAGCTTACTGGCTTAACTATGCGGCATCAGAGCAGATTGTACTGAGAGTGCACCATATGCGGTGT
GAAATACCGCACAGATGCGTAAGGAGAAAATACCGCATCAGGCGCTCTTCCGCTTCCTCGCTCACTGACT
CGCTGCGCTCGGTCGTTCGGCTGCGGCGAGCGGTATCAGCTCACTCAAAGGCGGTAATACGGTTATCCAC
AGAATCAGGGGATAACGCAGGAAAGAACATGTGAGCAAAAGGCCAGCAAAAGGCCAGGAACCGTAAAAAG
GCCGCGTTGCTGGCGTTTTTCCATAGGCTCCGCCCCCCTGACGAGCATCACAAAAATCGACGCTCAAGTC
AGAGGTGGCGAAACCCGACAGGACTATAAAGATACCAGGCGTTTCCCCCTGGAAGCTCCCTCGTGCGCTC
TCCTGTTCCGACCCTGCCGCTTACCGGATACCTGTCCGCCTTTCTCCCTTCGGGAAGCGTGGCGCTTTCT
CATAGCTCACGCTGTAGGTATCTCAGTTCGGTGTAGGTCGTTCGCTCCAAGCTGGGCTGTGTGCACGAAC
CCCCCGTTCAGCCCGACCGCTGCGCCTTATCCGGTAACTATCGTCTTGAGTCCAACCCGGTAAGACACGA
CTTATCGCCACTGGCAGCAGCCACTGGTAACAGGATTAGCAGAGCGAGGTATGTAGGCGGTGCTACAGAG
TTCTTGAAGTGGTGGCCTAACTACGGCTACACTAGAAGGACAGTATTTGGTATCTGCGCTCTGCTGAAGC
CAGTTACCTTCGGAAAAAGAGTTGGTAGCTCTTGATCCGGCAAACAAACCACCGCTGGTAGCGGTGGTTT
TTTTGTTTGCAAGCAGCAGATTACGCGCAGAAAAAAAGGATCTCAAGAAGATCCTTTGATCTTTTCTACG
GGGTCTGACGCTCAGTGGAACGAAAACTCACGTTAAGGGATTTTGGTCATGAGATTATCAAAAAGGATCT
TCACCTAGATCCTTTTAAATTAAAAATGAAGTTTTAAATCAATCTAAAGTATATATGAGTAAACTTGGTC
TGACAGTTACCAATGCTTAATCAGTGAGGCACCTATCTCAGCGATCTGTCTATTTCGTTCATCCATAGTT
GCCTGACTCCCCGTCGTGTAGATAACTACGATACGGGAGGGCTTACCATCTGGCCCCAGTGCTGCAATGA
TACCGCGAGACCCACGCTCACCGGCTCCAGATTTATCAGCAATAAACCAGCCAGCCGGAAGGGCCGAGCG
CAGAAGTGGTCCTGCAACTTTATCCGCCTCCATCCAGTCTATTAATTGTTGCCGGGAAGCTAGAGTAAGT
AGTTCGCCAGTTAATAGTTTGCGCAACGTTGTTGCCATTGCTGCAGGCATCGTGGTGTCACGCTCGTCGT
TTGGTATGGCTTCATTCAGCTCCGGTTCCCAACGATCAAGGCGAGTTACATGATCCCCCATGTTGTGCAA
AAAAGCGGTTAGCTCCTTCGGTCCTCCGATCGTTGTCAGAAGTAAGTTGGCCGCAGTGTTATCACTCATG
GTTATGGCAGCACTGCATAATTCTCTTACTGTCATGCCATCCGTAAGATGCTTTTCTGTGACTGGTGAGT
ACTCAACCAAGTCATTCTGAGAATAGTGTATGCGGCGACCGAGTTGCTCTTGCCCGGCGTCAACACGGGA
TAATACCGCGCCACATAGCAGAACTTTAAAAGTGCTCATCATTGGAAAACGTTCTTCGGGGCGAAAACTC
TCAAGGATCTTACCGCTGTTGAGATCCAGTTCGATGTAACCCACTCGTGCACCCAACTGATCTTCAGCAT
CTTTTACTTTCACCAGCGTTTCTGGGTGAGCAAAAACAGGAAGGCAAAATGCCGCAAAAAAGGGAATAAG
GGCGACACGGAAATGTTGAATACTCATACTCTTCCTTTTTCAATATTATTGAAGCATTTATCAGGGTTAT
TGTCTCATGAGCGGATACATATTTGAATGTATTTAGAAAAATAAACAAATAGGGGTTCCGCG
Features (pLannotate 1.2.2; 24 found; start..end, strand, type, name):
    186..565     +  enhancer       CMV enhancer: human cytomegalovirus immediate early enhancer
    566..769     +  promoter       CMV promoter: human cytomegalovirus (CMV) immediate early promoter
    770..945     +  LTR            5' LTR (truncated): truncated long terminal repeat from Moloney murine sarcoma virus
   1067..1341    +  misc_feature   MESV Ψ (fragment): packaging signal of murine embryonic stem cell virus
   1408..1824    +  CDS            gag (truncated): truncated Moloney murine leukemia virus (MMLV) gag gene lacking the start codon
   1874..2144    +  protein_bind   tetracycline response element: contains seven copies of the tetracycline operator tetO tetracycline repressor TetR
   2155..2172    +  misc_feature   MCS (fragment): pUC18/19 multiple cloning site
   2177..2215    +  promoter       minimal CMV promoter: human cytomegalovirus (CMV) immediate early promoter
   2314..2991    +  CDS            DsRed2: improved tetrameric variant of DsRed fluorescent protein mammalian codon-optimized
   3060..3153    +  ncRNA          5' miR-30a: sequence upstream of the 71-nt precursor of the human miR-30a microRNA (Zeng et al., 2002) miRNA
   3251..3377    +  ncRNA          3' miR-30a: sequence downstream of the 71-nt precursor of the human miR-30a microRNA (Zeng et al., 2002) miRNA
   3400..3899    +  promoter       PGK promoter: mouse phosphoglycerate kinase 1 promoter
   3922..4641    +  CDS            Venus: yellow fluorescent protein (YFP) with fast and efficient maturation (Nagai et al., 2002) mammalian codon-optimized
   4784..5246    +  misc_feature   IRES: internal ribosome entry site (IRES) of the encephalomyocarditis virus (EMCV)
   5262..6056    +  CDS            NeoR/KanR: aminoglycoside phosphotransferase from Tn5; aph(3')-II (or nptII); confers resistance to neomycin, kanamycin, and G418 (Geneticin®)
   6081..6153    +  CDS            env (fragment): murine leukemia virus gPr80 envelope polyprotein precursor; env; proteolytically cleaved into gp70SU and p15TM subunits
   6195..6620    +  LTR            3' LTR (ΔU3): self-inactivating 3' long terminal repeat (LTR) from Moloney murine leukemia virus
   6689..6729    +  CDS            rop (fragment): Rop protein, which maintains plasmids at low copy number; rop
   6831..6869    +  misc_feature   bom (fragment): basis of mobility region from pBR322
   6886..7215    +  promoter       SV40 promoter: SV40 enhancer and early promoter
   7221..7322    +  misc_feature   bom (fragment): basis of mobility region from pBR322
   7508..8096    -  rep_origin     ori: high-copy-number ColE1/pMB1/pBR322/pUC origin of replication
   8267..9127    -  CDS            AmpR: β-lactamase; bla; confers resistance to ampicillin, carbenicillin, and related antibiotics
   9128..9232    -  promoter       AmpR promoter: bla
