[The description below was written by a language model from this plasmid's Addgene catalogue record and pLannotate feature annotations shown in this document.]
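Description:
TRIN-E-shTAF12.364 is a self-inactivating gammaretroviral (MMLV/MSCV-type) vector for doxycycline-regulated RNAi in mammalian cells, built on the TRE-dsRED/mirE-shRNA-PGK-venus-IRES-neo backbone. In bacteria it is maintained through a high-copy ColE1/pUC origin and an ampicillin resistance gene. For virus production, a CMV enhancer/promoter fused to a truncated 5' LTR drives transcription of the viral genome in packaging cells. This is followed by the Ψ packaging signal and a truncated gag segment lacking its start codon. The 3' LTR carries a U3 deletion, so the LTR promoter is inactivated after integration and expression depends on the internal promoters.

The payload has two internal units. A tetracycline response element (seven tetO copies) joined to a minimal CMV promoter drives DsRed2, and the shRNA is embedded downstream in the same transcript between 5' and 3' miR-30a flanking sequences. Red fluorescence therefore reports induction of the hairpin. The shRNA was cloned between XhoI and EcoRI sites and targets mouse TAF12. The catalogue purpose line calls it a MYB shRNA, which conflicts with the plasmid name and insert field, and the record does not resolve this. A constitutive mouse PGK promoter then expresses Venus (the "GFP marker" in the purpose line) and, through an EMCV IRES, a neomycin resistance gene for G418 selection of transduced cells. No tet transactivator is annotated, so induction presumably requires cells that supply one separately. The associated publication concerns TFIID-SAGA perturbation and MYB in acute myeloid leukemia, which fits use of the vector for inducible TAF12 knockdown in that setting.
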