Addgene plasmid #105572: TRIN-E-shTAF12.364
Purpose: Dox-inducible mir30 MYB shRNA/dsRED expression with GFP marker and neo resistance
Depositing lab: Christopher Vakoc. Depositing organization: Cold Spring Harbor Laboratory. Publication: A TFIID-SAGA Perturbation that Targets MYB and Suppresses Acute Myeloid Leukemia. Xu Y, Milazzo JP, Somerville TDD, Tarumoto Y, Huang YH, Ostrander EL, Wilkinson JE, Challen GA, Vakoc CR. Cancer Cell. 2018 Jan 8;33(1):13-28.e8. doi: 10.1016/j.ccell.2017.12.002. PubMed 29316427.
Backbone
  Vector backbone: TRE-dsRED/mirE-shRNA-PGK-venus-IRES-neo
  Vector type: Mammalian Expression, Retroviral, RNAi
  Selectable markers: Neomycin (select with G418)
Growth in bacteria
  Bacterial resistance: Ampicillin, 100 μg/mL
  Growth temperature: 37°C
  Growth strain: NEB Stable
  Copy number: Unknown
Gene/Insert
  Gene/Insert name: TAF12 shRNA
  gRNA/shRNA sequence: TGCTGTTGACAGTGAGCGACAGGTATTGACCAAGAAGAAATAGTGAAGCCACAGATGTATTTCTTCTTGGTCAATACCTGGTGCCTACTGCCTCGGA
  Species: M. musculus (mouse)
  Promoter: TRE
  Cloning method: Restriction Enzyme; 5′ cloning site XhoI (not destroyed); 3′ cloning site EcoRI (not destroyed)
  Sequencing primers: 5′ TGT TTG AAT GAG GCT TCA GTA C
Terms and licenses: Academic/Nonprofit Terms; Industry Terms: Not Available to Industry
How to cite: TRIN-E-shTAF12.364 was a gift from Christopher Vakoc (Addgene plasmid # 105572 ; http://n2t.net/addgene:105572 ; RRID:Addgene_105572)
