>Addgene plasmid #105572 | TRIN-E-shTAF12.364 | depositor partial sequence | sequence record 209827 | shRNA
GGTATATTGCTGTTGACAGTGAGCGACAGGTATTGACCAAGAAGAAATAGTGAAGCCACAGATGTATTTC
TTCTTGGTCAATACCTGGTGCCTACTGCCTCGGA
